Addgene plasmid #220458: psiTE(0)-LexAGAD
Purpose: Split intein version of Trojan-LexAGAD. Create LexAGAD driver lines from MiMIC lines, in which MiMIC cassette was inserted into Phase 0 coding intron.
Depositing lab: Benjamin White. Depositing organization: National Institute of Mental Health (NIMH). Publication: Hox gene-specific cellular targeting using split intein Trojan exons. Diao F, Vasudevan D, Heckscher ES, White BH. Proc Natl Acad Sci U S A. 2024 Apr 23;121(17):e2317083121. doi: 10.1073/pnas.2317083121. Epub 2024 Apr 11. PubMed 38602904.
Backbone
  Vector backbone: pBS
  Vector type: Insect Expression
Growth in bacteria
  Bacterial resistance: Ampicillin, 100 μg/mL
  Growth temperature: 37°C
  Growth strain: DH5alpha
  Copy number: High Copy
Gene/Insert
  Gene/Insert name: CfaN-LexAGAD-CfaC
  Species: Other
  Insert size (bp): 3381
  Cloning method: Gene Synthesis
Terms and licenses: Academic/Nonprofit Terms; Industry Terms: Not Available to Industry
How to cite: psiTE(0)-LexAGAD was a gift from Benjamin White (Addgene plasmid # 220458 ; http://n2t.net/addgene:220458 ; RRID:Addgene_220458)
