[The description below was written by a language model from this plasmid's Addgene catalogue record and pLannotate feature annotations shown in this document.]
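Description:
psiTE(0)-LexAGAD is a pBluescript-based donor plasmid for Drosophila genome engineering, listed as an insect expression vector. It is maintained in E. coli at high copy through a ColE1/pUC-type origin and selected with ampicillin (AmpR with its bla promoter). The backbone also carries an f1 origin, T7 and T3 promoters flanking the cloning region, and remnants of the lac promoter/operator and lacZα. No eukaryotic promoter is annotated, which fits its design: expression is meant to come from the endogenous gene into which the cassette is placed.

The payload is a synthesized 3.4 kb insert, CfaN-LexAGAD-CfaC, sitting between two φC31 attB sites in inverted orientation. These sites allow recombinase-mediated cassette exchange with the attP-flanked MiMIC transposon insertions found in existing fly lines. The annotation detects an N-terminal DnaE-type split intein fragment (corresponding to CfaN), followed by the E. coli LexA coding sequence and a large GAL4 fragment, which together make up the LexA::GAD transcriptional activator. The CfaC intein half named in the insert was not picked up by the automated annotation, nor were any splice signals or peptide-skipping elements that a Trojan exon would normally contain, so the record does not document them.

According to the catalogue entry, this is the split intein version of the Trojan-LexAGAD exon, intended for MiMIC insertions lying in phase 0 coding introns. Swapping it in converts such a line into a LexAGAD driver that reports the host gene's expression pattern and drives LexAop-controlled transgenes. The associated work applied the approach to Hox gene-specific cellular targeting.
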