Features (pLannotate 1.2.2; 16 found; start..end, strand, type, name):
     26..44      +  promoter       T7 promoter: promoter for bacteriophage T7 RNA polymerase
     87..156     +  protein_bind   attB: attB site for the φC31 integrase (Groth et al., 2000) phage φC31 integrase
    278..565     +  CDS            dnaE-N (fragment): DPO3A_SYNY3 - Experimental evidence at protein level: Swiss-Prot protein existence level 1. DNA polymerase III is a complex, multichain enzyme responsible for most of the replicative synthesis in bacteria. This DNA polymerase also exhibits 3' to 5' exonuclease activity. The alpha chain is the DNA polymerase (By similarity). From Synechocystis sp. (strain PCC 6803 / Kazusa).
    677..1282    +  CDS            lexA: LEXA_ECOLI - Also known as exrA, spr, tsl, umuA. Experimental evidence at protein level: Swiss-Prot protein existence level 1. Represses a number of genes involved in the response to DNA damage (SOS response), including recA and lexA. Binds to the 16 bp palindromic sequence 5'-CTGTATATATATACAG-3'. In the presence of single- stranded DNA, RecA interacts with LexA causing an autocatalytic cleavage which disrupts the DNA-binding part of LexA, leading to derepression of the SOS regulon and eventually DNA repair. Implicated in hydroxy radical-mediated cell death induced by hydroxyurea treatment (Pu
   1286..3490    +  CDS            GAL4 (fragment): GAL4_YEAST - Experimental evidence at protein level: Swiss-Prot protein existence level 1. This protein is a positive regulator for the gene expression of the galactose-induced genes such as GAL1, GAL2, GAL7, GAL10, and MEL1 which code for the enzymes used to convert galactose to glucose. It recognizes a 17 base pair sequence in (5'-CGGRNNRCYNYNCNCCG-3') the upstream activating sequence (UAS-G) of these genes. From Saccharomyces cerevisiae (strain ATCC 204508 / S288c) (Baker's yeast).
   3798..3867    -  protein_bind   attB: attB site for the φC31 integrase (Groth et al., 2000) phage φC31 integrase
   3913..3931    -  promoter       T3 promoter: promoter for bacteriophage T3 RNA polymerase
   3976..3992    -  protein_bind   lac operator: The lac repressor binds to the lac operator to inhibit transcription in E. coli. This inhibition can be relieved by adding lactose or isopropyl-β-D-thiogalactopyranoside (IPTG). lac repressor encoded by lacI
   4000..4030    -  promoter       lac promoter: promoter for the E. coli lac operon
   4045..4066    -  protein_bind   CAP binding site: CAP binding activates transcription in the presence of cAMP. E. coli catabolite activator protein
   4079..4171    -  CDS            lacI (fragment): lac repressor; lacI; The lac repressor binds to the lac operator to inhibit transcription in E. coli. This inhibition can be relieved by adding lactose or isopropyl-β-D-thiogalactopyranoside (IPTG).
   4354..4942    -  rep_origin     ori: high-copy-number ColE1/pMB1/pBR322/pUC origin of replication
   5113..5973    -  CDS            AmpR: β-lactamase; bla; confers resistance to ampicillin, carbenicillin, and related antibiotics
   5974..6078    -  promoter       AmpR promoter: bla
   6105..6533    +  rep_origin     f1 ori (sequence partly withheld): f1 bacteriophage origin of replication; arrow indicates direction of (+) strand synthesis
   6565..23      -  CDS            lacZα (fragment) (across the origin): LacZα fragment of β-galactosidase; lacZ fragment
>Addgene plasmid #220458 | psiTE(0)-LexAGAD | addgene full sequence | sequence record 436529 | Addgene NGS Result
TTGTAAAACGACGGCCAGTGAATTGTAATACGACTCACTATAGGGCGACCCACCGGTGCATGCGCGGCCG
CGATGTAGGTCACGGTCTCGAAGCCGCGGTGCGGGTGCCAGGGCGTGCCCTTGGGCTCCCCGGGCGCGTA
CTCCACCTCACCCATCTGGTCCATCATGATGTCTAGAAGTCGATCCAACATGGCGACTTGTCCCATCCCC
GGCATGTTTAAATATACTAATTATTCTTGAACTAATTTTAATCAACCGATTTATCTCTCTTCCGCAGGAA
TATTGCCTGTCCTACGACACCGAGATCCTGACCGTGGAGTACGGCTTCCTGCCCATCGGCAAGATCGTGG
AGGAGCGCATCGAGTGCACCGTGTACACCGTGGACAAGAACGGCTTCGTGTACACCCAGCCCATCGCCCA
GTGGCACAACCGCGGCGAGCAGGAGGTGTTCGAGTACTGCCTGGAGGACGGCTCCATCATCCGCGCCACC
AAGGACCACAAGTTCATGACCACCGACGGCCAGATGCTGCCCATCGACGAGATCTTCGAGCGCGGCCTGG
ACCTGAAGCAGGTGGACGGCCTGCCCGAGGGCCGCGGCAGCCTGCTGACCTGCGGCGATGTGGAGGAGAA
CCCCGGGCCCATGCCACCCAAGAAGAAGCGAAAAGTAGAAGATCCAATGAAGGCTCTCACGGCCCGACAA
CAGGAAGTTTTTGATTTGATACGGGATCATATATCCCAAACGGGTATGCCTCCGACCCGCGCAGAGATAG
CACAGCGACTGGGCTTTCGATCGCCTAACGCCGCGGAGGAGCACTTGAAGGCACTGGCCCGCAAGGGTGT
CATTGAAATCGTGTCCGGTGCGAGCCGCGGAATCCGGCTGTTGCAGGAGGAGGAAGAGGGCCTGCCACTG
GTGGGACGCGTGGCCGCTGGCGAGCCGCTGCTGGCCCAGCAACACATAGAGGGACACTATCAGGTGGACC
CCTCCTTGTTTAAGCCAAATGCTGATTTCCTGTTGCGGGTGTCGGGAATGTCCATGAAGGACATCGGTAT
TATGGATGGTGACCTCCTCGCCGTCCATAAGACACAGGATGTCAGGAACGGCCAGGTAGTCGTTGCCAGG
ATAGACGATGAGGTCACTGTGAAACGTCTCAAGAAGCAAGGCAATAAGGTCGAGCTGCTGCCGGAGAATA
GCGAGTTCAAGCCGATCGTGGTGGATCTGCGACAGCAGTCCTTTACTATCGAGGGCTTGGCCGTGGGTGT
GATCCGCAACGGAGATTGGCTGGGATCCATCGACAGTGCGGCCCACCACGACAACAGCACCATTCCACTG
GACTTCATGCCTCGTGACGCACTGCATGGATTTGACTGGAGCGAGGAGGATGATATGAGCGACGGACTCC
CATTCCTGAAGACCGACCCCAATAACAATGGTTTCTTTGGCGACGGCAGCCTGCTGTGTATCCTGCGAAG
TATTGGTTTTAAGCCGGAAAATTACACGAACAGTAATGTCAATCGTCTTCCCACAATGATCACCGACCGT
TACACGCTGGCCAGTCGCAGTACTACAAGCCGCCTGCTGCAAAGCTATCTTAACAACTTCCACCCCTACT
GCCCCATAGTGCATAGTCCTACTCTCATGATGCTTTACAACAATCAGATTGAGATAGCATCGAAGGACCA
GTGGCAGATCCTCTTCAACTGCATTCTCGCCATCGGCGCTTGGTGTATTGAAGGCGAGAGCACAGATATC
GACGTGTTTTACTATCAAAACGCCAAGTCGCACCTCACCTCGAAGGTCTTCGAAAGTGGAAGCATTATCC
TCGTGACAGCCCTCCATCTGCTGAGTCGTTATACCCAGTGGCGTCAGAAAACTAATACATCCTACAACTT
TCATTCGTTCAGCATTCGGATGGCGATTAGCCTGGGACTTAATCGTGACCTCCCAAGTAGCTTCAGCGAT
TCGTCGATCCTGGAACAGCGCCGGAGGATTTGGTGGAGTGTGTACAGCTGGGAGATCCAGCTGTCCCTCT
TGTACGGACGCAGCATTCAGCTGAGTCAGAACACGATTTCCTTCCCGTCCAGCGTGGACGACGTTCAACG
GACAACTACGGGCCCGACCATCTACCACGGTATCATTGAGACGGCCCGCTTGCTTCAAGTGTTTACGAAG
ATTTATGAGCTGGATAAGACAGTGACCGCGGAGAAGAGTCCGATCTGCGCCAAGAAATGCCTGATGATCT
GCAATGAGATAGAGGAGGTGAGCCGCCAGGCACCCAAGTTCCTGCAGATGGACATAAGCACTACGGCGCT
GACTAATCTCCTCAAAGAACACCCCTGGCTGAGTTTCACCCGCTTCGAGCTGAAGTGGAAACAGCTGAGC
CTGATTATATACGTTTTGCGGGACTTTTTCACAAATTTTACGCAGAAGAAGTCGCAGCTTGAGCAAGATC
AGAACGACCATCAGTCCTACGAGGTAAAGAGGTGCAGCATAATGCTCTCCGACGCAGCCCAGCGCACCGT
GATGTCGGTGTCGTCCTATATGGACAACCATAATGTGACCCCTTATTTCGCCTGGAATTGCTCCTACTAT
TTGTTCAACGCCGTGTTGGTCCCAATCAAGACTCTTCTGAGCAACTCCAAATCGAACGCCGAGAATAACG
AGACAGCACAGCTCTTGCAGCAAATTAACACCGTGTTGATGCTGTTGAAGAAACTCGCTACATTCAAGAT
TCAGACTTGCGAAAAGTACATCCAGGTGTTGGAAGAGGTGTGCGCCCCATTCCTTCTTTCGCAATGCGCA
ATTCCCCTCCCGCACATAAGTTACAATAATTCCAACGGCTCCGCTATCAAGAATATCGTCGGCTCCGCTA
CAATCGCGCAGTATCCCACGCTGCCTGAGGAAAATGTTAACAACATATCGGTGAAGTATGTAAGTCCAGG
CAGCGTCGGCCCGAGCCCTGTGCCGCTGAAAAGCGGAGCCTCCTTCAGCGATCTGGTCAAGCTGCTCAGC
AACCGCCCACCATCCCGCAACTCCCCTGTCACTATACCCCGATCGACCCCGTCGCATCGTAGCGTTACCC
CATTCCTGGGACAACAGCAGCAACTGCAGAGTCTGGTGCCACTTACGCCCTCGGCATTGTTTGGCGGAGC
CAACTTCAACCAGAGTGGTAACATTGCGGACAGCTCCTTGAGCTTCACGTTTACCAACAGCTCCAACGGT
CCAAACTTGATCACGACTCAGACAAACTCCCAGGCATTGTCCCAGCCCATTGCCAGCTCGAATGTGCATG
ATAACTTTATGAATAATGAAATTACTGCCTCCAAGATTGACGACGGCAACAACAGCAAGCCCCTTTCCCC
AGGCTGGACTGACCAGACGGCCTACAATGCTTTCGGTATCACCACTGGCATGTTCAACACCACAACGATG
GACGACGTATATAACTATCTTTTTGATGATGAGGATACTCCACCGAACCCAAAGAAGGAGGAAGGACGCG
GATCGTTGCTGACGTGCGGAGACGTGGAGGAGAATCCGGGCCCCGTGAAGATCATCTCCCGCAAGTCCCT
GGGCACCCAGAACGTGTACGACATCGGCGTGGAGAAGGACCACAACTTCCTGCTGAAGAACGGCCTGGTG
GCCTCCAACTGCTTCAACGAGGTAAGTTATTGAACAATGGCATCAAATGCCTTCATCATCACTACCCTTT
AGCCCTTAAGACCCCACAATGACCTTACCCACTCAGAGAAAAAAGTAAATATGAAAGCCCATTTGAACTT
CTCATCATGATGGACCAGATGGGTGAGGTGGAGTACGCGCCCGGGGAGCCCAAGGGCACGCCCTGGCACC
CGCACCGCGGCTTCGAGACCGTGACCTACATCGGCGCGCCGGTACCACTAGTGGGGAGGTTCCCTTTAGT
GAGGGTTAATTGCGCGCTTGGCGTAATCATGGTCATAGCTGTTTCCTGTGTGAAATTGTTATCCGCTCAC
AATTCCACACAACATACGAGCCGGAAGCATAAAGTGTAAAGCCTGGGGTGCCTAATGAGTGAGCTAACTC
ACATTAATTGCGTTGCGCTCACTGCCCGCTTTCCAGTCGGGAAACCTGTCGTGCCAGCTGCATTAATGAA
TCGGCCAACGCGCGGGGAGAGGCGGTTTGCGTATTGGGCGCTCTTCCGCTTCCTCGCTCACTGACTCGCT
GCGCTCGGTCGTTCGGCTGCGGCGAGCGGTATCAGCTCACTCAAAGGCGGTAATACGGTTATCCACAGAA
TCAGGGGATAACGCAGGAAAGAACATGTGAGCAAAAGGCCAGCAAAAGGCCAGGAACCGTAAAAAGGCCG
CGTTGCTGGCGTTTTTCCATAGGCTCCGCCCCCCTGACGAGCATCACAAAAATCGACGCTCAAGTCAGAG
GTGGCGAAACCCGACAGGACTATAAAGATACCAGGCGTTTCCCCCTGGAAGCTCCCTCGTGCGCTCTCCT
GTTCCGACCCTGCCGCTTACCGGATACCTGTCCGCCTTTCTCCCTTCGGGAAGCGTGGCGCTTTCTCATA
GCTCACGCTGTAGGTATCTCAGTTCGGTGTAGGTCGTTCGCTCCAAGCTGGGCTGTGTGCACGAACCCCC
CGTTCAGCCCGACCGCTGCGCCTTATCCGGTAACTATCGTCTTGAGTCCAACCCGGTAAGACACGACTTA
TCGCCACTGGCAGCAGCCACTGGTAACAGGATTAGCAGAGCGAGGTATGTAGGCGGTGCTACAGAGTTCT
TGAAGTGGTGGCCTAACTACGGCTACACTAGAAGAACAGTATTTGGTATCTGCGCTCTGCTGAAGCCAGT
TACCTTCGGAAAAAGAGTTGGTAGCTCTTGATCCGGCAAACAAACCACCGCTGGTAGCGGTGGTTTTTTT
GTTTGCAAGCAGCAGATTACGCGCAGAAAAAAAGGATCTCAAGAAGATCCTTTGATCTTTTCTACGGGGT
CTGACGCTCAGTGGAACGAAAACTCACGTTAAGGGATTTTGGTCATGAGATTATCAAAAAGGATCTTCAC
CTAGATCCTTTTAAATTAAAAATGAAGTTTTAAATCAATCTAAAGTATATATGAGTAAACTTGGTCTGAC
AGTTACCAATGCTTAATCAGTGAGGCACCTATCTCAGCGATCTGTCTATTTCGTTCATCCATAGTTGCCT
GACTCCCCGTCGTGTAGATAACTACGATACGGGAGGGCTTACCATCTGGCCCCAGTGCTGCAATGATACC
GCGAGACCCACGCTCACCGGCTCCAGATTTATCAGCAATAAACCAGCCAGCCGGAAGGGCCGAGCGCAGA
AGTGGTCCTGCAACTTTATCCGCCTCCATCCAGTCTATTAATTGTTGCCGGGAAGCTAGAGTAAGTAGTT
CGCCAGTTAATAGTTTGCGCAACGTTGTTGCCATTGCTACAGGCATCGTGGTGTCACGCTCGTCGTTTGG
TATGGCTTCATTCAGCTCCGGTTCCCAACGATCAAGGCGAGTTACATGATCCCCCATGTTGTGCAAAAAA
GCGGTTAGCTCCTTCGGTCCTCCGATCGTTGTCAGAAGTAAGTTGGCCGCAGTGTTATCACTCATGGTTA
TGGCAGCACTGCATAATTCTCTTACTGTCATGCCATCCGTAAGATGCTTTTCTGTGACTGGTGAGTACTC
AACCAAGTCATTCTGAGAATAGTGTATGCGGCGACCGAGTTGCTCTTGCCCGGCGTCAATACGGGATAAT
ACCGCGCCACATAGCAGAACTTTAAAAGTGCTCATCATTGGAAAACGTTCTTCGGGGCGAAAACTCTCAA
GGATCTTACCGCTGTTGAGATCCAGTTCGATGTAACCCACTCGTGCACCCAACTGATCTTCAGCATCTTT
TACTTTCACCAGCGTTTCTGGGTGAGCAAAAACAGGAAGGCAAAATGCCGCAAAAAAGGGAATAAGGGCG
ACACGGAAATGTTGAATACTCATACTCTTCCTTTTTCAATATTATTGAAGCATTTATCAGGGTTATTGTC
TCATGAGCGGATACATATTTGAATGTATTTAGAAAAATAAACAAATAGGGGTTCCGCGCACATTTCCCCG
AAAAGTGCCACCTG
[124 nt withheld, positions 6105-6228]
C
[91 nt withheld, positions 6230-6320]
A
[49 nt withheld, positions 6322-6370]
CCTTTGACGTTGGAGTCCACGTTCTTT
[37 nt withheld, positions 6398-6434]
ACCCTATCTCGGTCTATTCTTTTGATTTATAAGGGATTTTGCCGATTTCGGCCTATTGGTTAAAAAATGA
GCTGATTTAACAAAAATTTAACGCGAATTTTAACAAAATATTAACGCTTACAATTTGCCATTCGCCATTC
AGGCTGCGCAACTGTTGGGAAGGGCGATCGGTGCGGGCCTCTTCGCTATTACGCCAGCTGGCGAAAGGGG
GATGTGCTGCAAGGCGATTAAGTTGGGTAACGCCAGGGTTTTCCCAGTCACGACG
